>Addgene plasmid #43521 | III-AGTG | depositor partial sequence | sequence record 58786 | III-AGTG sequence 426 bps
CGTCTCGGCTCACCCCAGAGCAGGTCGTGGCAATCGCCTCCAACATTGGCGGGAAACAGGCACTCGAGAC
TGTCCAGCGCCTGCTTCCCGTGCTGTGCCAAGCGCACGGACTCACCCCAGAGCAGGTCGTGGCAATCGCG
AGCAATAACGGCGGAAAACAGGCTTTGGAAACGGTGCAGAGGCTCCTTCCAGTGCTGTGCCAAGCGCACG
GCCTCACCCCAGAGCAGGTCGTGGCCATTGCCTCGAATGGAGGGGGCAAACAGGCGTTGGAAACCGTACA
ACGATTGCTGCCGGTGCTGTGCCAAGCGCACGGATTAACCCCAGAGCAGGTCGTGGCAATCGCGAGCAAT
AACGGCGGAAAACAGGCTTTGGAAACGGTGCAGAGGCTCCTTCCAGTGCTGTGCCAAGCGCACGGACTCA
GAGACG
