>Addgene plasmid #43521 | III-AGTG | addgene partial sequence | sequence record 61480 | M13-F20 5'-TGTAAAACGACGGCCAGT-3'
GCGAATTGGGCCCTCTAGATGCATGCTCGAGCGGCCGCCAGTGTGATGGATATCTGCAGAATTCGCCCTT
CGTCCTAGCGCGTCTCGGCTCACCCCAGAGCAGGTCGTGGCAATCGCCTCCAACATTGGCGGGAAACAGG
CACTCGAGACTGTCCAGCGCCTGCTTCCCGTGCTGTGCCAAGCGCACGGACTCACCCCAGAGCAGGTCGT
GGCAATCGCGAGCAATAACGGCGGAAAACAGGCTTTGGAAACGGTGCAGAGGCTCCTTCCAGTGCTGTGC
CAAGCGCACGGCCTCACCCCAGAGCAGGTCGTGGCCATTGCCTCGAATGGAGGGGGCAAACAGGCGTTGG
AAACCGTACAACGATTGCTGCCGGTGCTGTGCCAAGCGCACGGATTAACCCCAGAGCAGGTCGTGGCAAT
CGCGAGCAATAACGGCGGAAAACAGGCTTTGGAAACGGTGCAGAGGCTCCTTCCAGTGCTGTGCCAAGCG
CACGGACTCAGAGACGTGGGCACAGGAAAGAAGGGCGAATTCCAGCACACTGGCGGCCGTTACTAGTGGA
TCCGAGCTCGGTACCAAGCTTGATGCATAGCTTGAGTATTCTATAGTGTCACCTAAATAGCTTGGCGTAA
TCATGGTCATAGCTGTTTCCTGTGTGAAATTGTTATCCGCTCACAATTCCACACAACATACGAGCCGGAA
GCATAAAGTGTAAAGCCTGGGGTGCCTAATGAGTGAGCTAACTCACATTAATTGCGTTGCGCTCACTGCC
CGCTTTCCAGTCGGGAAACCTGTCGTGCCAGCTGCATTAATGAATCGGCCAACGCGCGGGGAGAGGCGGT
TTGCGTATTGGGCGCT
