[The description below was written by a language model from this plasmid's Addgene catalogue record.]
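Description:
III-AGTG is a bacterial cloning plasmid built on the commercial pCRII-TOPO backbone (about 4 kb without insert), into which a 426 bp synthetic fragment was introduced by TOPO cloning. It is a high-copy plasmid propagated in E. coli and carries both ampicillin and kanamycin resistance, the dual selection characteristic of this backbone. The insert is flanked by T7 and M13-reverse priming sites, which are the recorded sequencing primers. No feature table accompanies the record, so the origin of replication and other backbone elements are not itemised.

The insert is described only by its name and as synthetic. The associated publication describes a TALEN genome-editing system for generating human stem cell-based disease models, which suggests that the plasmid is one component of a library of pre-assembled TAL effector repeat modules. Under that reading, the name would denote a block of four repeats recognising the bases A, G, T and G, with "III" marking its position in the ordered assembly of a full DNA-binding array. An insert of 426 bp is roughly consistent with four repeat units of about 34 amino acids each plus flanking sequence. This interpretation is inferred from the name, size and publication title, not stated in the record. The record also does not give the repeat-variable diresidues used or the restriction sites or overhangs that would direct assembly.

The vector has no recorded promoter or expression elements driving the insert, so it appears to serve as a storage and source plasmid. The fragment would be excised or amplified from it and joined with other modules in a TALEN expression backbone, and it would not itself be used for expression in cells.
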