Addgene plasmid #43521: III-AGTG
Depositing lab: Chad Cowan & Kiran Musunuru. Depositing organization: Harvard University. Publication: A TALEN Genome-Editing System for Generating Human Stem Cell-Based Disease Models. Ding Q, Lee YK, Schaefer EA, Peters DT, Veres A, Kim K, Kuperwasser N, Motola DL, Meissner TB, Hendriks WT, Trevisan M, Gupta RM, Moisan A, Banks E, Friesen M, Schinzel RT, Xia F, Tang A, Xia Y, Figueroa E, Wann A, Ahfeldt T, Daheron L, Zhang F, Rubin LL, Peng LF, Chung RT, Musunuru K, Cowan CA. Cell Stem Cell. 2012 Dec 12. pii: S1934-5909(12)00645-5. doi: 10.1016/j.stem.2012.11.011. PubMed 23246482.
Backbone
  Vector backbone: pCRII-TOPO
  Backbone manufacturer: Invitrogen
  Backbone size w/o insert (bp): 3973
  Vector type: Bacterial Cloning
Growth in bacteria
  Bacterial resistance: Ampicillin and Kanamycin, 100 & 50 μg/mL
  Growth temperature: 37°C
  Growth strain: Top10
  Copy number: High Copy
Gene/Insert
  Gene/Insert name: III-AGTG
  Species: Synthetic
  Insert size (bp): 426
  Cloning method: TOPO Cloning
  Sequencing primers: 5′ T7; 3′ M13-rev
Terms and licenses: Academic/Nonprofit Terms; Industry Terms: Not Available to Industry
How to cite: III-AGTG was a gift from Chad Cowan & Kiran Musunuru (Addgene plasmid # 43521 ; http://n2t.net/addgene:43521 ; RRID:Addgene_43521)
